>Addgene plasmid #139677 | pIntegrase-AntiDsRed | addgene full sequence | sequence record 276299 | Addgene NGS Result
CTTCCTCGCTCACTGACTCGCTGCGCTCGGTCGTTCGGCTGCGGCGAGCGGTATCAGCTCACTCAAAGGC
GGTAATACGGTTATCCACAGAATCAGGGGATAACGCAGGAAAGAACATGTGAGCAAAAGGCCAGCAAAAG
GCCAGGAACCGTAAAAAGGCCGCGTTGCTGGCGTTTTTCCATAGGCTCCGCCCCCCTGACGAGCATCACA
AAAATCGACGCTCAAGTCAGAGGTGGCGAAACCCGACAGGACTATAAAGATACCAGGCGTTTCCCCCTGG
AAGCTCCCTCGTGCGCTCTCCTGTTCCGACCCTGCCGCTTACCGGATACCTGTCCGCCTTTCTCCCTTCG
GGAAGCGTGGCGCTTTCTCATAGCTCACGCTGTAGGTATCTCAGTTCGGTGTAGGTCGTTCGCTCCAAGC
TGGGCTGTGTGCACGAACCCCCCGTTCAGCCCGACCGCTGCGCCTTATCCGGTAACTATCGTCTTGAGTC
CAACCCGGTAAGACACGACTTATCGCCACTGGCAGCAGCCACTGGTAACAGGATTAGCAGAGCGAGGTAT
GTAGGCGGTGCTACAGAGTTCTTGAAGTGGTGGCCTAACTACGGCTACACTAGAAGAACAGTATTTGGTA
TCTGCGCTCTGCTGAAGCCAGTTACCTTCGGAAAAAGAGTTGGTAGCTCTTGATCCGGCAAACAAACCAC
CGCTGGTAGCGGTGGTTTTTTTGTTTGCAAGCAGCAGATTACGCGCAGAAAAAAAGGATCTCAAGAAGAT
CCTTTGATCTTTTCTACGGGGTCTGACGCTCAGTGGAACGAAAACTCACGTTAAGGGATTTTGGTCATGA
GATTATCAAAAAGGATCTTCACCTAGATCCTTTTAAATTAAAAATGAAGTTTTAAATCAATCTAAAGTAT
ATATGAGTAAACTTGGTCTGACAGTTACCAATGCTTAATCAGTGAGGCACCTATCTCAGCGATCTGTCTA
TTTCGTTCATCCATAGTTGCCTGACTCCCCGTCGTGTAGATAACTACGATACGGGAGGGCTTACCATCTG
GCCCCAGTGCTGCAATGATACCGCGAGACCCACGCTCACCGGCTCCAGATTTATCAGCAATAAACCAGCC
AGCCGGAAGGGCCGAGCGCAGAAGTGGTCCTGCAACTTTATCCGCCTCCATCCAGTCTATTAATTGTTGC
CGGGAAGCTAGAGTAAGTAGTTCGCCAGTTAATAGTTTGCGCAACGTTGTTGCCATTGCTACAGGCATCG
TGGTGTCACGCTCGTCGTTTGGTATGGCTTCATTCAGCTCCGGTTCCCAACGATCAAGGCGAGTTACATG
ATCCCCCATGTTGTGCAAAAAAGCGGTTAGCTCCTTCGGTCCTCCGATCGTTGTCAGAAGTAAGTTGGCC
GCAGTGTTATCACTCATGGTTATGGCAGCACTGCATAATTCTCTTACTGTCATGCCATCCGTAAGATGCT
TTTCTGTGACTGGTGAGTACTCAACCAAGTCATTCTGAGAATAGTGTATGCGGCGACCGAGTTGCTCTTG
CCCGGCGTCAATACGGGATAATACCGCGCCACATAGCAGAACTTTAAAAGTGCTCATCATTGGAAAACGT
TCTTCGGGGCGAAAACTCTCAAGGATCTTACCGCTGTTGAGATCCAGTTCGATGTAACCCACTCGTGCAC
CCAACTGATCTTCAGCATCTTTTACTTTCACCAGCGTTTCTGGGTGAGCAAAAACAGGAAGGCAAAATGC
CGCAAAAAAGGGAATAAGGGCGACACGGAAATGTTGAATACTCATACTCTTCCTTTTTCAATATTATTGA
AGCATTTATCAGGGTTATTGTCTCATGAGCGGATACATATTTGAATGTATAGCTTGATATCGAATTCCCG
ATCTAGTAACATAGATGACACCGCGCGCGATAATTTATCCTAGTTTGCGCGCTATATTTTGTTTTCTATC
GCGTATTAAATGTATAATTGCGGGACTCTAATCATAAAAACCCATCTCATAAATAACGTCATGCATTACA
TGTTAATTATTACATGCTTAACGTAATTCAACAGAAATTATATGATAATCATCGCAAGACCGGCAACAGG
ATTCAATCTTAAGAAACTTTATTGCCAAATGTTTGAACGATCGGGGATCCACTAGTCCCCAACTGGGGTA
ACCTTTGAGTTCTCTCAGTTGGGGGTTTTGAGACACGGGCCAGAGCTGCAGCTAGCATGGATCTCGGGCC
CCAAATAATGATTTTATTTTGACTGATAGTGACCTGTTCGTTGCAACAAATTGATGAGCAATGCTTTTTT
ATAATGCCAACTTTGTACAAAAAAGCAGGCTCATTTAACTTTAAGAAGGAGATATATACCATGGCCTCCT
CCGAGAACGTCATCACCGAGTTCATGCGCTTCAAGGTGCGCATGGAGGGCACCGTGAACGGCCACGAGTT
CGAGATCGAGGGCGAGGGCGAGGGCCGCCCCTACGAGGGCCACAACACCGTGAAGCTGAAGGTGACCAAG
GGCGGCCCCCTGCCCTTCGCCTGGGACATCCTGTCCCCCCAGTTCCAGTACGGCTCCAAGGTGTACGTGA
AGCACCCCGCCGACATCCCCGACTACAAGAAGCTGTCCTTCCCCGAGGGCTTCAAGTGGGAGCGCGTGAT
GAACTTCGAGGACGGCGGCGTGGCGACCGTGACCCAGGACTCCTCCCTGCAGGACGGCTGCTTCATCTAC
AAGGTGAAGTTCATCGGCGTGAACTTCCCCTCCGACGGCCCCGTGATGCAGAAGAAGACCATGGGCTGGG
AGGCCTCCACCGAGCGCCTGTACCCCCGCGACGGCGTGCTGAAGGGCGAGACCCACAAGGCCCTGAAGCT
GAAGGACGGCGGCCACTACCTGGTGGAGTTCAAGTCCATCTACATGGCCAAGAAGCCCGTGCAGCTGCCC
GGCTACTACTACGTGGACGCCAAGCTGGACATCACCTCCCACAACGAGGACTACACCATCGTGGAGCAGT
ACGAGCGCACCGAGGGCCGCCACCACCTGTTCCTGTAGTACCCAGCTTTCTTGTACAAAGTTGGCATTAT
AAGAAAGCATTGCTTATCAATTTGTTGCAACGAACAGGTCACTATCAGTCAAAATAAAATCATTATTTGC
CATCCAGCTAGCGGTAATCGCGCCCGGGGAGCCCAAGGGCACGCCCTGGCACATTTAAATGCAGAAGTAA
CACCAAACAACAGGGTGAGCATCGACAAAAGAAACAGTACCAAGCAAATAAATAGCGTATGAAGGCAGGG
CTAAAAAAATCCACATATAGCTGCTGCATATGCCATCATCCAAGTATATCAAGATCAAAATAATTATAAA
ACATACTTGTTTATTATAATAGATAGGTACTCAAGGTTAGAGCATATGAATAGATGCTGCATATGCCATC
ATGTATATGCATCAGTAAAACCCACATCAACATGTATACCTATCCTAGATCGATATTTCCATCCATCTTA
AACTCGTAACTATGAAGATGTATGACACACACATACAGTTCCAAAATTAATAAATACACCAGGTAGTTTG
AAACAGTATTCTACTCCGATCTAGAACGAATGAACGACCGCCCAACCACACCACATCATCACAACCAAGC
GAACAAAAAGCATCTCTGTATATGCATCAGTAAAACCCGCATCAACATGTATACCTATCCTAGATCGATA
TTTCCATCCATCATCTTCAATTCGTAACTATGAATATGTATGGCACACACATACAGATCCAAAATTAATA
AATCCACCAGGTAGTTTGAAACAGAATTCTACTCCGATCTAGAACGACCGCCCAACCAGACCACATCATC
ACAACCAAGACAAAAAAAAGCATGAAAAGATGACCCGACAAACAAGTGCACGGCATATATTGAAATAAAG
GAAAAGGGCAAACCAAACCCTATGCAACGAAACAAAAAAAATCATGAAATCGATCCCGTCTGCGGAACGG
CTAGAGCCATCCCAGGATTCCCCAAAGAGAAACACTGGCAAGTTAGCAATCAGAACGTGTCTGACGTACA
GGTCGCATCCGTGTACGAACGCTAGCAGCACGGATCTAACACAAACACGGATCTAACACAAACATGAACA
GAAGTAGAACTACCGGGCCCTAACCATGGACCGGAACGCCGATCTAGAGAAGGTAGAGAGGGGGGGGGGG
GAGGACGAGCGGCGTACCTTGAAGCGGAGGTGCCGACGGGTGGATTTGGGGGAGATCTGGTTGTGTGTGT
GTGCGCTCCGAACAACACGAGGTTGGGGAAAGAGGGTGTGGAGGGGGTGTCTATTTATTACGGCGGGCGA
GGAAGGGAAAGCGAAGGAGCGGTGGGAAAGGAATCCCCCGTAGCTGCCGGTGCCGTGAGAGGAGGAGGAG
GCCGCCTGCCGTGCCGGCTCACGTCTGCCGCTCCGCCACGCAATTTCTGGATGCCGACAGCGGAGCAAGT
CCAACGGTGGAGCGGAACTCTCGAGAGGGGTCCAGAGGCAGCGACAGAGATGCCGTGCCGTCTGCTTCGC
TTGGCCCGACGCGACGCTGCTGGTTCGCTGGTTGGTGTCCGTTAGACTCGTCGACGGCGTTTAACAGGCT
GGCATTATCTACTCGAAACAAGAAAAATGTTTCCTTAGTTTTTTTAATTTCTTAAAGGGTATTTGTTTAA
TTTTTAGTCACTTTATTTTATTCTATTTTATATCTAAATTATTAAATAAAAAAACTAAAATAGAGTTTTA
GTTTTCTTAATTTAGAGGCTAAAATAGAATAAAATAGATGTACTAAAAAAATTAGTCTATAAAAACCATT
AACCCTAAACCCTAAATGGATGTACTAATAAAATGGATGAAGTATTATATAGGTGAAGCTATTTGCAAAA
AAAAAGGAGAACACATGCACACTAAAAAGATAAAACTGTAGAGTCCTGTTGTCAAAATACTCAATTGTCC
TTTAGACCATGTCTAACTGTTCATTTATATGATTCTCTAAAACACTGATATTATTGTAGTACTATAGATT
ATATTATTCGTAGAGTAAAGTTTAAATATATGTATAAAGATAGATAAACTGCACTTCAAACAAGTGTGAC
AAAAAAAATATGTGGTAATTTTTTATAACTTAGACATGCAATGCTCATTATCTCTAGAGAGGGGCACGAC
CGGGTCACGCTGCACTGCATGCTGCAGCCCGGGCGACGTCGACTGTTTAAACGAGGCCTTAATTAAGGGC
CCAATTGGCCACGTACGTCTAGATCTGGCGCGCCTCGAGGATCGATCCATGGTACCCAGCTTTTGTTCCC
TTTAGTGAGGGTTAATTGCGCGCTTGGCGTAATCATGGTCATAGCTGTTTCCTGTGTGAAATTGTTATCC
GCTCACAATTCCACACAACATACGAGCCGGGAGCATAAAGTGTAAAGCCTGGGGTGCCTAATGAGTGAGC
TAACTCACATTAATTGCGTTGCGCTCACTGCCCGCTTTCCAGTCGGGAAACCTGTCGTGCCAGCTGCATT
AATGAATCGGCCAACGCGCGGGGAGAGGCGGTTTGCGTATTGGGCGCTCTTCCG
Features (pLannotate 1.2.2; 17 found; start..end, strand, type, name):
    176..764     -  rep_origin     ori: high-copy-number ColE1/pMB1/pBR322/pUC origin of replication
    935..1795    -  CDS            AmpR: β-lactamase; bla; confers resistance to ampicillin, carbenicillin, and related antibiotics
   1796..1867    -  promoter       AmpR promoter: bla
   1871..1888    -  misc_feature   MCS (fragment): pBluescript multiple cloning site
   1890..2142    -  terminator     NOS terminator: nopaline synthase terminator and poly(A) signal
   2157..2195    +  protein_bind   phage φC31 attP (fragment): attachment site of phage φC31 phage φC31 integrase
   2242..2341    +  protein_bind   attL1: mutant version of attL; recombination site for the Gateway® LR reaction LR Clonase™
   2344..2362    +  RBS            RBS (fragment): efficient ribosome binding site from bacteriophage T7 gene 10 (Olins and Rangwala, 1989)
   2371..3048    +  CDS            DsRed2: improved tetrameric variant of DsRed fluorescent protein mammalian codon-optimized
   3050..3149    -  protein_bind   attL2: mutant version of attL; recombination site for the Gateway® LR reaction LR Clonase™
   3169..3202    -  protein_bind   attB: minimal attB site for the φC31 integrase (Groth et al., 2000) phage φC31 integrase
   3210..5199    -  promoter       Ubi promoter: maize polyubiquitin gene promoter
   5319..5337    -  promoter       T3 promoter: promoter for bacteriophage T3 RNA polymerase
   5382..5398    -  protein_bind   lac operator: The lac repressor binds to the lac operator to inhibit transcription in E. coli. This inhibition can be relieved by adding lactose or isopropyl-β-D-thiogalactopyranoside (IPTG). lac repressor encoded by lacI
   5406..5436    -  promoter       lac promoter: promoter for the E. coli lac operon
   5451..5472    -  protein_bind   CAP binding site: CAP binding activates transcription in the presence of cAMP. E. coli catabolite activator protein
   5485..5577    -  CDS            lacI (fragment): lac repressor; lacI; The lac repressor binds to the lac operator to inhibit transcription in E. coli. This inhibition can be relieved by adding lactose or isopropyl-β-D-thiogalactopyranoside (IPTG).
