[The description below was written by a language model from this plasmid's Addgene catalogue record and pLannotate feature annotations shown in this document.]
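Description:
pIntegrase-AntiDsRed is a plant expression reporter plasmid built on a pBluescript backbone and designed to test the activity of phiC31 integrase. It is propagated in E. coli as a high-copy plasmid through its ColE1/pUC-type origin and is selected with ampicillin via the β-lactamase gene. Remnants of the backbone's lac promoter/operator region, a T3 promoter and part of the multiple cloning site are also annotated. The catalogue lists a total size of 5,792 bp, whereas the sequenced record behind the feature table is 5,584 nt, so the two differ slightly.

The synthetic insert, assembled by Gibson cloning, places the maize polyubiquitin (Ubi) promoter and a nopaline synthase (NOS) terminator on one strand. Between them, the DsRed2 coding sequence lies on the opposite strand, which is the "anti" orientation the name refers to. DsRed2 is flanked by Gateway attL1 and attL2 sites. Outside these sit a minimal phiC31 attB site next to the promoter and a phiC31 attP fragment next to the terminator. In this starting configuration the Ubi promoter reads into the antisense strand of DsRed2, so no red fluorescent protein should be produced.

The design implies that integrase-mediated recombination between attB and attP inverts the intervening segment, bringing DsRed2 into sense orientation between promoter and terminator. Red fluorescence would then report integrase function, although the record itself states only the testing purpose and not this mechanism. The construct belongs to a site-specific recombinase toolkit for genome engineering in maize.
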