Addgene plasmid #139677: pIntegrase-AntiDsRed
Purpose: Cassette for testing phiC31 Integrase activity using a DsRed2 fluorescent reporter
Depositing lab: James Birchler. Depositing organization: University of Missouri at Columbia. Publication: Site-specific recombinase genome engineering toolkit in maize. Cody JP, Graham ND, Zhao C, Swyers NC, Birchler JA. Plant Direct. 2020 Mar 9;4(3):e00209. doi: 10.1002/pld3.209. eCollection 2020 Mar. PubMed 32166212.
Backbone
  Vector backbone: pBlueScript
  Backbone size w/o insert (bp): 2500
  Total vector size (bp): 5792
  Vector type: Plant Expression
Growth in bacteria
  Bacterial resistance: Ampicillin, 100 μg/mL
  Growth temperature: 37°C
  Growth strain: DH5alpha
  Copy number: High Copy
Gene/Insert
  Gene/Insert name: AntiDsRed Integrase (alt name: Ubi promoter-attB34-attL2-DsRed2-attL1-attP39B)
  Species: Synthetic
  Insert size (bp): 3000
  Promoter: Maize Ubiquitin
  Cloning method: Gibson Cloning
  Sequencing primers: 5′ tttattgccaaatgtttgaacg; 3′ GATGCTCACCCTGTTGTTTGGTGT
Terms and licenses: Academic/Nonprofit Terms; Industry Terms: Not Available to Industry
How to cite: pIntegrase-AntiDsRed was a gift from James Birchler (Addgene plasmid # 139677 ; http://n2t.net/addgene:139677 ; RRID:Addgene_139677)
